Addgene plasmid #183528: pAAV-Ef1a DIO-rsChRmine-oScarlet-WPRE
Purpose: Optogenetics
Depositing lab: Karl Deisseroth. Depositing organization: Stanford University. Publication: Structural basis for channel conduction in the pump-like channelrhodopsin ChRmine. Kishi KE, Kim YS, Fukuda M, Inoue M, Kusakizako T, Wang PY, Ramakrishnan C, Byrne EFX, Thadhani E, Paggi JM, Matsui TE, Yamashita K, Nagata T, Konno M, Quirin S, Lo M, Benster T, Uemura T, Liu K, Shibata M, Nomura N, Iwata S, Nureki O, Dror RO, Inoue K, Deisseroth K, Kato HE. Cell. 2022 Feb 17;185(4):672-689.e23. doi: 10.1016/j.cell.2022.01.007. Epub 2022 Feb 2. PubMed 35114111.
Backbone
  Vector backbone: pAAV-Ef1a DIO
  Backbone manufacturer: Stratagene
  Backbone size w/o insert (bp): 5577
  Vector type: AAV
Growth in bacteria
  Bacterial resistance: Ampicillin, 100 μg/mL
  Growth temperature: 37°C
  Growth strain: NEB Stable
  Copy number: High Copy
Gene/Insert
  Gene/Insert name: rsChRmine-oScarlet
  Species: Synthetic; derived from Tiarina fusus
  Insert size (bp): 1710
  Mutation: I146M/G174S
  Promoter: Ef1a
  Cloning method: Restriction Enzyme; 5′ cloning site AscI (not destroyed); 3′ cloning site NheI (not destroyed)
  Sequencing primers: 5′ GTTAGGCCAGCTTGGCACTTG; 3′ GAATACCAGTCAATCTTTCAC
Terms and licenses: Academic/Nonprofit Terms; Industry Terms: Not Available to Industry
How to cite: pAAV-Ef1a DIO-rsChRmine-oScarlet-WPRE was a gift from Karl Deisseroth (Addgene plasmid # 183528 ; http://n2t.net/addgene:183528 ; RRID:Addgene_183528)
