[The description below was written by a language model from this plasmid's Addgene catalogue record and pLannotate feature annotations shown in this document.]
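Description:
pAAV-Ef1a DIO-rsChRmine-oScarlet-WPRE is an adeno-associated virus transfer plasmid for Cre-dependent optogenetic expression in mammalian cells, built on a Stratagene-derived pAAV-Ef1a DIO backbone. In bacteria it is maintained at high copy from a ColE1/pUC-type origin and selected with ampicillin through the β-lactamase gene. An f1 phage origin is also present. The expression cassette is flanked by AAV2 inverted terminal repeats, which allow it to be packaged into recombinant AAV particles. The annotation detects a full ITR on the 3′ side and only short ITR fragments on the 5′ side.

The payload is rsChRmine, a synthetic variant of the pump-like channelrhodopsin ChRmine (derived from Tiarina fusus) carrying the I146M and G174S substitutions, fused to the red fluorescent protein oScarlet (annotated as an mScarlet-like fragment). A short segment matching the KCNJ2 (Kir2.1) potassium channel lies between the opsin and the fluorophore, consistent with the trafficking signal commonly used to improve membrane localisation of opsins. The opsin coding region itself is not annotated in the feature table but occupies the gap upstream of that segment. The fusion sits in reverse orientation relative to the human EF-1α promoter, between oppositely oriented lox2272 and loxP pairs. In this double-floxed inverted (DIO) arrangement, Cre recombinase flips the cassette and then locks it in the sense orientation, so expression occurs only in Cre-expressing cells. A WPRE enhances transcript stability and expression, and the human growth hormone polyadenylation signal terminates the message. The construct is used to restrict light-driven activation to genetically defined cell populations, with oScarlet marking the expressing cells.
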