Features (pLannotate 1.2.2; 23 found; start..end, strand, type, name):
     12..39      +  repeat_region  AAV2 ITR (fragment): inverted terminal repeat of adeno-associated virus serotype 2 inverted
     68..95      +  repeat_region  AAV2 ITR (fragment): inverted terminal repeat of adeno-associated virus serotype 2 inverted
    158..224     +  CDS            small t antigen (fragment): SV40 (simian virus 40) small t antigen
    231..1409    +  promoter       EF-1α promoter: strong constitutive promoter for human elongation factor EF-1α
   1416..1449    +  protein_bind   lox2272: Cre-mediated recombination occurs in the 8-bp core sequence (GGATACTT). lox2272 sites are compatible with each other, but incompatible with loxP or loxN sites (Lee and Saito, 1988). Cre recombinase
   1450..1499    -  intron         β-globin intron (fragment): internally truncated intron from human β-globin
   1500..1533    +  protein_bind   loxP: Cre-mediated recombination occurs in the 8-bp core sequence (GCATACAT). Cre recombinase
   1570..2264    -  CDS            mScarlet (fragment): bright monomeric red fluorescent protein evolved from a synthetic template (Bindels et al., 2016)
   2263..2322    -  CDS            KCNJ2 (fragment): KCNJ2_HUMAN - Also known as IRK1. Experimental evidence at protein level: Swiss-Prot protein existence level 1. Probably participates in establishing action potential waveform and excitability of neuronal and muscle tissues. Inward rectifier potassium channels are characterized by a greater tendency to allow potassium to flow into the cell rather than out of it. Their voltage dependence is regulated by the concentration of extracellular potassium; as external potassium is raised, the voltage range of the channel opening shifts to more positive voltages. The inward rectification is mainly due t
   3269..3302    -  protein_bind   lox2272: Cre-mediated recombination occurs in the 8-bp core sequence (GGATACTT). lox2272 sites are compatible with each other, but incompatible with loxP or loxN sites (Lee and Saito, 1988). Cre recombinase
   3303..3352    -  intron         β-globin intron (fragment): internally truncated intron from human β-globin
   3353..3386    -  protein_bind   loxP: Cre-mediated recombination occurs in the 8-bp core sequence (GCATACAT). Cre recombinase
   3387..3411    +  misc_feature   MCS (fragment): pBluescript multiple cloning site
   3411..3999    +  misc_feature   WPRE: woodchuck hepatitis virus posttranscriptional regulatory element
   4031..4507    +  polyA_signal   hGH poly(A) signal: human growth hormone polyadenylation signal
   4547..4687    +  repeat_region  AAV2 ITR: inverted terminal repeat of adeno-associated virus serotype 2 inverted
   4692..4743    -  misc_feature   bom (fragment): basis of mobility region from pBR322
   4762..5217    +  rep_origin     f1 ori (sequence partly withheld): f1 bacteriophage origin of replication; arrow indicates direction of (+) strand synthesis
   5218..5267    -  misc_feature   bom (fragment): basis of mobility region from pBR322
   5369..5404    -  CDS            rop (fragment): Rop protein, which maintains plasmids at low copy number; rop
   5499..5603    +  promoter       AmpR promoter: bla
   5604..6464    +  CDS            AmpR: β-lactamase; bla; confers resistance to ampicillin, carbenicillin, and related antibiotics
   6635..7223    +  rep_origin     ori: high-copy-number ColE1/pMB1/pBR322/pUC origin of replication
>Addgene plasmid #183528 | pAAV-Ef1a DIO-rsChRmine-oScarlet-WPRE | addgene full sequence | sequence record 362059 | Addgene NGS Result
CCTGCAGGCAGCTGCGCGCTCGCTCGCTCACTGAGGCCGCCCGGGCGTCGGGCGACCTTTGGTCGCCCGG
CCTCAGTGAGCGAGCGAGCGCGCAGAGAGGGAGTGGCCAACTCCATCACTAGGGGTTCCTGCGGCCGCAC
GCGTAAGCTTTGCAAAGATGGATAAAGTTTTAAACAGAGAGGAATCTTTGCAGCTAATGGACCTTCTAGG
TCTTGAAAGGAGTGGGAATTGGCTCCGGTGCCCGTCAGTGGGCAGAGCGCACATCGCCCACAGTCCCCGA
GAAGTTGGGGGGAGGGGTCGGCAATTGAACCGGTGCCTAGAGAAGGTGGCGCGGGGTAAACTGGGAAAGT
GATGTCGTGTACTGGCTCCGCCTTTTTCCCGAGGGTGGGGGAGAACCGTATATAAGTGCAGTAGTCGCCG
TGAACGTTCTTTTTCGCAACGGGTTTGCCGCCAGAACACAGGTAAGTGCCGTGTGTGGTTCCCGCGGGCC
TGGCCTCTTTACGGGTTATGGCCCTTGCGTGCCTTGAATTACTTCCACCTGGCTGCAGTACGTGATTCTT
GATCCCGAGCTTCGGGTTGGAAGTGGGTGGGAGAGTTCGAGGCCTTGCGCTTAAGGAGCCCCTTCGCCTC
GTGCTTGAGTTGAGGCCTGGCCTGGGCGCTGGGGCCGCCGCGTGCGAATCTGGTGGCACCTTCGCGCCTG
TCTCGCTGCTTTCGATAAGTCTCTAGCCATTTAAAATTTTTGATGACCTGCTGCGACGCTTTTTTTCTGG
CAAGATAGTCTTGTAAATGCGGGCCAAGATCTGCACACTGGTATTTCGGTTTTTGGGGCCGCGGGCGGCG
ACGGGGCCCGTGCGTCCCAGCGCACATGTTCGGCGAGGCGGGGCCTGCGAGCGCGGCCACCGAGAATCGG
ACGGGGGTAGTCTCAAGCTGGCCGGCCTGCTCTGGTGCCTGGCCTCGCGCCGCCGTGTATCGCCCCGCCC
TGGGCGGCAAGGCTGGCCCGGTCGGCACCAGTTGCGTGAGCGGAAAGATGGCCGCTTCCCGGCCCTGCTG
CAGGGAGCTCAAAATGGAGGACGCGGCGCTCGGGAGAGCGGGCGGGTGAGTCACCCACACAAAGGAAAAG
GGCCTTTCCGTCCTCAGCCGTCGCTTCATGTGACTCCACGGAGTACCGGGCGCCGTCCAGGCACCTCGAT
TAGTTCTCGAGCTTTTGGAGTACGTCGTCTTTAGGTTGGGGGGAGGGGTTTTATGCGATGGAGTTTCCCC
ACACTGAGTGGGTGGAGACTGAAGTTAGGCCAGCTTGGCACTTGATGTAATTCTCCTTGGAATTTGCCCT
TTTTGAGTTTGGATCTTGGTTCATTCTCAAGCCTCAGACAGTGGTTCAAAGTTTTTTTCTTCCATTTCAG
GTGTCGTGAGGATCCATAACTTCGTATAGGATACTTTATACGAAGTTATGCAGAATGGTAGCTGGATTGT
AGCTGCTATTAGCAATATGAAACCTCTTAATAACTTCGTATAGCATACATTATACGAAGTTATGGCGCGC
CCTACCTACACCTCGTTCTCGTAGCAGAACTTGTACAGCTCGTCCATGCCGCCGGTGGAGTGGCGGCCCT
CGGAGCGTTCGTACTGTTCCACCACGGTGTAGTCCTCGTTGTGGGAGGTGATGTCCAACTTGCGGTCCAC
GTTGTAGGCGCCGGGCATCTGCACGGGCTTCTTGGCCTTGTAGGTGGTCTTGAAGTCCGCCAGGTAGCGC
CCGCCGTCCTTCAGGCGCAGGGCCATCTTAATGTCGCCCTTCAGCACGCCGTCCTCGGGGTACAACCGCT
CGGTGGACGCTTCCCAGCCCATTGTCTTCTTCTGCATTACGGGGCCGTCAGGAGGGAAGTTGGTGCCGCG
GAGCTTCACCTTGTAGATCAGGGTGCCGTCCTCCAGGGAGGTGTCCTGGGTCACGGTCACGGCGCCGCCG
TCCTCGAAGTTCATCACGCGGTCCCACTTGAAGCCCTCGGGGAAGGACTGCTTATAGTAGTCGGGGATGT
CGGCGGGGTGCTTGGTGAAGGCCCTGGAGCCGTACATGAACTGAGGGGACAGGATGTCCCAGGAGAAGGG
CAGGGGGCCACCCTTGGTCACCTTCAGCTTGGCGGTCTGGGTGCCCTCGTAGGGGCGGCCCTCGCCCTCG
CCCTCGATCTCGAACTCGTGGCCGTTCATGGAGCCCTCCATGTGCACCTTGAACCGCATGAACTCCTTGA
TCACTGCCTCGCCCTTGCTCACCACGTTGATGTCGATCTGGTCCAGGGGGATGTACTCGCCCTCGCTGGT
GATCCTGCTCTTGGCGGCCGCAGACAGTCTCCGCAGGCGCTCGCCATTGCTGCTCAGCCTCATATCCAGC
TCCAGCTTCTGGAACTCATCCTCGTCGTGTCCCAGCTGCTCCAGCAGCCGAAACAGCTCCTCATCATAGG
TCTTTCTGAACCGGGCCAGGGCAAAGCCGTAACAGGACTTGGCCACGATGTCGCACACGCAGTGGGCCAC
CTCTGTCCAGTTATCGTCGATCCAGCCGAAGCCTCTAGGGCAGATGGCCCACACCAGGGGAAACAGAATC
CACAGCATGGAGAAGGTAAACACGGCGAACTTCAGCACGTGCAGGCTGTGCTCGGCGCCTGTATCCTGGG
CCAGCTGGGCCAGCCGGCTATACTGCTTGGCCACGATGCTCATCACGATAGAGTAGGCGAAGATAAACCA
GAAACAGCTAAAGCCATACCAGGCGTAGGCGCCATTCCTCAGCCTAGGGTCGCCCTCTGCGTAGAACTCG
GCCAGCACGCCAGACATCAGCATGGCAAAGATGATGGCGCTACAAGACACGCGATAGGGGGCCCTCAGCT
GATACAGCAGATCGTACACCAGCATTGGGCAGGTCAGCATGTAGTCGGCATACCTGTAATTGCCGAAGCC
GATGATGAAGGGGCCCACATCGCCGAAGTTGTGGCCCAGTGTGTCGGCCACGATCTTGCCGAAGTAGCTC
AGCATGGCAAAGAAATTCACAAACAGGGCCAGGTTCTGCTCCTCCTGATAGCCGGCGTAAAAGGAGGTTC
TCTTGCTAGGGCCCCGAGATGTCCAGGACTCATAGCCCAGGTAGAATGTGGTGATTGTCAGCACGATAAA
GCAAGACCAGTGGGCGCCGATGGCCACGGAGTTCAGCTTGGTATCCAGATACCAGCCGTCCATTGTGCCC
ACGTAGAACATCTGGTCGGTGCCTGGTGCGTGTGCCATGGTGGCTAGCATAACTTCGTATAAAGTATCCT
ATACGAAGTTATTTGCCTTAACCCAGAAATTATCACTGTTATTCTTTAGAATGGTGCAAAGAATAACTTC
GTATAATGTATGCTATACGAAGTTATGAATTCGATATCAAGCTTATCGATAATCAACCTCTGGATTACAA
AATTTGTGAAAGATTGACTGGTATTCTTAACTATGTTGCTCCTTTTACGCTATGTGGATACGCTGCTTTA
ATGCCTTTGTATCATGCTATTGCTTCCCGTATGGCTTTCATTTTCTCCTCCTTGTATAAATCCTGGTTGC
TGTCTCTTTATGAGGAGTTGTGGCCCGTTGTCAGGCAACGTGGCGTGGTGTGCACTGTGTTTGCTGACGC
AACCCCCACTGGTTGGGGCATTGCCACCACCTGTCAGCTCCTTTCCGGGACTTTCGCTTTCCCCCTCCCT
ATTGCCACGGCGGAACTCATCGCCGCCTGCCTTGCCCGCTGCTGGACAGGGGCTCGGCTGTTGGGCACTG
ACAATTCCGTGGTGTTGTCGGGGAAATCATCGTCCTTTCCTTGGCTGCTCGCCTATGTTGCCACCTGGAT
TCTGCGCGGGACGTCCTTCTGCTACGTCCCTTCGGCCCTCAATCCAGCGGACCTTCCTTCCCGCGGCCTG
CTGCCGGCTCTGCGGCCTCTTCCGCGTCTTCGCCTTCGCCCTCAGACGAGTCGGATCTCCCTTTGGGCCG
CCTCCCCGCATCGATACCGAGCGCTGCTCGAGAGATCTACGGGTGGCATCCCTGTGACCCCTCCCCAGTG
CCTCTCCTGGCCCTGGAAGTTGCCACTCCAGTGCCCACCAGCCTTGTCCTAATAAAATTAAGTTGCATCA
TTTTGTCTGACTAGGTGTCCTTCTATAATATTATGGGGTGGAGGGGGGTGGTATGGAGCAAGGGGCAAGT
TGGGAAGACAACCTGTAGGGCCTGCGGGGTCTATTGGGAACCAAGCTGGAGTGCAGTGGCACAATCTTGG
CTCACTGCAATCTCCGCCTCCTGGGTTCAAGCGATTCTCCTGCCTCAGCCTCCCGAGTTGTTGGGATTCC
AGGCATGCATGACCAGGCTCAGCTAATTTTTGTTTTTTTGGTAGAGACGGGGTTTCACCATATTGGCCAG
GCTGGTCTCCAACTCCTAATCTCAGGTGATCTACCCACCTTGGCCTCCCAAATTGCTGGGATTACAGGCG
TGAACCACTGCTCCCTTCCCTGTCCTTCTGATTTTGTAGGTAACCACGTGCGGACCGAGCGGCCGCAGGA
ACCCCTAGTGATGGAGTTGGCCACTCCCTCTCTGCGCGCTCGCTCGCTCACTGAGGCCGGGCGACCAAAG
GTCGCCCGACGCCCGGGCTTTGCCCGGGCGGCCTCAGTGAGCGAGCGAGCGCGCAGCTGCCTGCAGGGGC
GCCTGATGCGGTATTTTCTCCTTACGCATCTGTGCGGTATTTCACACCGCATA
[95 nt withheld, positions 4744-4838]
T
[46 nt withheld, positions 4840-4885]
C
[141 nt withheld, positions 4887-5027]
CCTTTGACGTTGGAGTCCACGTTCTTT
[37 nt withheld, positions 5055-5091]
ACTCTATCTCGGGCTATTCTTTTGATTTATAAGGGATTTTGCCGATTTCGGTCTATTGGTTAAAAAATGA
GCTGATTTAACAAAAATTTAACGCGAATTTTAACAAAATATTAACGTTTACAATTTTATGGTGCACTCTC
AGTACAATCTGCTCTGATGCCGCATAGTTAAGCCAGCCCCGACACCCGCCAACACCCGCTGACGCGCCCT
GACGGGCTTGTCTGCTCCCGGCATCCGCTTACAGACAAGCTGTGACCGTCTCCGGGAGCTGCATGTGTCA
GAGGTTTTCACCGTCATCACCGAAACGCGCGAGACGAAAGGGCCTCGTGATACGCCTATTTTTATAGGTT
AATGTCATGATAATAATGGTTTCTTAGACGTCAGGTGGCACTTTTCGGGGAAATGTGCGCGGAACCCCTA
TTTGTTTATTTTTCTAAATACATTCAAATATGTATCCGCTCATGAGACAATAACCCTGATAAATGCTTCA
ATAATATTGAAAAAGGAAGAGTATGAGTATTCAACATTTCCGTGTCGCCCTTATTCCCTTTTTTGCGGCA
TTTTGCCTTCCTGTTTTTGCTCACCCAGAAACGCTGGTGAAAGTAAAAGATGCTGAAGATCAGTTGGGTG
CACGAGTGGGTTACATCGAACTGGATCTCAACAGCGGTAAGATCCTTGAGAGTTTTCGCCCCGAAGAACG
TTTTCCAATGATGAGCACTTTTAAAGTTCTGCTATGTGGCGCGGTATTATCCCGTATTGACGCCGGGCAA
GAGCAACTCGGTCGCCGCATACACTATTCTCAGAATGACTTGGTTGAGTACTCACCAGTCACAGAAAAGC
ATCTTACGGATGGCATGACAGTAAGAGAATTATGCAGTGCTGCCATAACCATGAGTGATAACACTGCGGC
CAACTTACTTCTGACAACGATCGGAGGACCGAAGGAGCTAACCGCTTTTTTGCACAACATGGGGGATCAT
GTAACTCGCCTTGATCGTTGGGAACCGGAGCTGAATGAAGCCATACCAAACGACGAGCGTGACACCACGA
TGCCTGTAGCAATGGCAACAACGTTGCGCAAACTATTAACTGGCGAACTACTTACTCTAGCTTCCCGGCA
ACAATTAATAGACTGGATGGAGGCGGATAAAGTTGCAGGACCACTTCTGCGCTCGGCCCTTCCGGCTGGC
TGGTTTATTGCTGATAAATCTGGAGCCGGTGAGCGTGGGTCTCGCGGTATCATTGCAGCACTGGGGCCAG
ATGGTAAGCCCTCCCGTATCGTAGTTATCTACACGACGGGGAGTCAGGCAACTATGGATGAACGAAATAG
ACAGATCGCTGAGATAGGTGCCTCACTGATTAAGCATTGGTAACTGTCAGACCAAGTTTACTCATATATA
CTTTAGATTGATTTAAAACTTCATTTTTAATTTAAAAGGATCTAGGTGAAGATCCTTTTTGATAATCTCA
TGACCAAAATCCCTTAACGTGAGTTTTCGTTCCACTGAGCGTCAGACCCCGTAGAAAAGATCAAAGGATC
TTCTTGAGATCCTTTTTTTCTGCGCGTAATCTGCTGCTTGCAAACAAAAAAACCACCGCTACCAGCGGTG
GTTTGTTTGCCGGATCAAGAGCTACCAACTCTTTTTCCGAAGGTAACTGGCTTCAGCAGAGCGCAGATAC
CAAATACTGTTCTTCTAGTGTAGCCGTAGTTAGGCCACCACTTCAAGAACTCTGTAGCACCGCCTACATA
CCTCGCTCTGCTAATCCTGTTACCAGTGGCTGCTGCCAGTGGCGATAAGTCGTGTCTTACCGGGTTGGAC
TCAAGACGATAGTTACCGGATAAGGCGCAGCGGTCGGGCTGAACGGGGGGTTCGTGCACACAGCCCAGCT
TGGAGCGAACGACCTACACCGAACTGAGATACCTACAGCGTGAGCTATGAGAAAGCGCCACGCTTCCCGA
AGGGAGAAAGGCGGACAGGTATCCGGTAAGCGGCAGGGTCGGAACAGGAGAGCGCACGAGGGAGCTTCCA
GGGGGAAACGCCTGGTATCTTTATAGTCCTGTCGGGTTTCGCCACCTCTGACTTGAGCGTCGATTTTTGT
GATGCTCGTCAGGGGGGCGGAGCCTATGGAAAAACGCCAGCAACGCGGCCTTTTTACGGTTCCTGGCCTT
TTGCTGGCCTTTTGCTCACATGT
